Addgene plasmid #60673: pBUN276
Purpose: overexpression of M. tuberculosis ddl gene in Mycobacterium
Depositing lab: Raul Barletta. Depositing organization: University of Nebraska at Lincoln. Publication: Roles of Mycobacterium smegmatis D-alanine:D-alanine ligase and D-alanine racemase in the mechanisms of action of and resistance to the peptidoglycan inhibitor D-cycloserine. Feng Z, Barletta RG. Antimicrob Agents Chemother. 2003 Jan;47(1):283-91. PubMed 12499203.
Backbone
  Vector backbone: pMV262
  Backbone manufacturer: MedImmune Inc.
  Total vector size (bp): 5600
  Vector type: E.coli-Mycobacterium shuttle vector
Growth in bacteria
  Bacterial resistance: Kanamycin, 50 μg/mL
  Growth temperature: 37°C
  Growth strain: DH5alpha
  Copy number: Unknown
Gene/Insert
  Gene/Insert name: ddl
  Species: M. tuberculosis
  Promoter: BCG Hsp60
  Tag / fusion protein: 6 codons of M. bovis BCG hsp60 (N terminal on insert)
  Cloning method: Restriction Enzyme; 5′ cloning site BamHI (unknown if destroyed); 3′ cloning site HindIII (unknown if destroyed)
  Sequencing primers: 5′ unknown
Terms and licenses: Academic/Nonprofit Terms; Industry Terms: Not Available to Industry
How to cite: pBUN276 was a gift from Raul Barletta (Addgene plasmid # 60673 ; http://n2t.net/addgene:60673 ; RRID:Addgene_60673)
