[The description below was written by a language model from this plasmid's Addgene catalogue record.]
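Description:
pBUN276 is an E. coli–Mycobacterium shuttle plasmid built on the pMV262 backbone, with a recorded total size of about 5.6 kb. It is designed to be propagated in E. coli and then introduced into mycobacterial hosts, with kanamycin resistance as the recorded selectable marker. The record does not list the replication origins and gives the copy number as unknown. No feature table is provided, so the details of the backbone elements cannot be confirmed here.

The payload is the ddl gene of Mycobacterium tuberculosis, which encodes D-alanine:D-alanine ligase, the enzyme that produces the D-alanyl-D-alanine dipeptide used in peptidoglycan precursor synthesis. The gene was inserted by restriction cloning between BamHI and HindIII sites, although whether those sites survived is not recorded. It is placed downstream of the M. bovis BCG hsp60 promoter, a strong promoter commonly used to drive high-level expression in mycobacteria. Because of the way the insert joins the expression cassette, the protein is made as a fusion carrying six codons of BCG hsp60 at its N terminus; no other tags or reporters are recorded.

The stated purpose is overexpression of M. tuberculosis ddl in Mycobacterium. The associated work concerns the roles of D-alanine:D-alanine ligase and D-alanine racemase in the action of, and resistance to, the peptidoglycan inhibitor D-cycloserine. The plasmid is therefore suited to testing how raised ligase levels affect drug susceptibility and for target-identification or gene-dosage studies in mycobacterial cell wall biosynthesis.
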