>Addgene plasmid #60673 | pBUN276 | addgene partial sequence | sequence record 101613 | pMV306-F 5'-agaataacgttggcactcgc-3'
GTCGTCGCAGCGAAGTGGCAGCGAGGACAACTTGAGCCGTCCGTCGCGTGCACGTGCGCCCGGCCAGCGT
AAGTAGCGGGGTTGCCGTCACCCGGTGACCCCCGTTTCATCCCCGATCCGGAGGAATCACTTCGCAATGG
CCAAGACAATTGCGGGATCCGTGAGTGCTAACGACCGGCGTGATCGGCGTGTCCGCGTTGCCGTCGTGTT
CGGCGGGCGCAGCAACGAGCACGCCATCTCGTGTGTGTCCGCCGGCAGCATCCTGCGCAACCTGGACTCG
CGGCGGTTCGACGTGATCGCGGTGGGTATCACCCCGGCAGGTTCGTGGGTGCTCACCGACGCCAACCCCG
ACGCCCTGACGATCACCAACCGGGAGCTTCCTCAGGTCAAATCAGGATCGGGCACCGAGCTGGCGCTGCC
GGCCGATCCGCGGCGTGGTGGCCAGTTGGTGTCGCTGCCGCCCGGGGCCGGCGAGGTTCTGGAGTCGGTC
GACGTGGTGTTCCCGGTACTGCACGGCCCGTACGGCGAGGACGGCACGATCCAGGGACTGCTCGAACTCG
CCGGGGTGCCCTACGTGGGCGCCGGTGTGCTGGCCAGTGCCGTCGGCATAGACAAGGAGTTCACCAAGAA
GCTGCTCGCCGCCGATGGACTTCCGGTGGGTGCGTACGCGGTGCTGCGTCCGCCGCGGTCGACACTGCAC
CGCCAGGAGTGCGAACGGCTGGGCTTACCGGTGTTCGTCAAACCCGCCCGAGGCGGCTCGTCGATC
